>Addgene plasmid #19789 | pcDNA5 Flag-NFRKB | addgene full sequence | sequence record 256738 | Addgene NGS Result
GACGGATCGGGAGATCTCCCGATCCCCTATGGTGCACTCTCAGTACAATCTGCTCTGATGCCGCATAGTT
AAGCCAGTATCTGCTCCCTGCTTGTGTGTTGGAGGTCGCTGAGTAGTGCGCGAGCAAAATTTAAGCTACA
ACAAGGCAAGGCTTGACCGACAATTGCATGAAGAATCTGCTTAGGGTTAGGCGTTTTGCGCTGCTTCGCG
ATGTACGGGCCAGATATACGCGTTGACATTGATTATTGACTAGTTATTAATAGTAATCAATTACGGGGTC
ATTAGTTCATAGCCCATATATGGAGTTCCGCGTTACATAACTTACGGTAAATGGCCCGCCTGGCTGACCG
CCCAACGACCCCCGCCCATTGACGTCAATAATGACGTATGTTCCCATAGTAACGCCAATAGGGACTTTCC
ATTGACGTCAATGGGTGGAGTATTTACGGTAAACTGCCCACTTGGCAGTACATCAAGTGTATCATATGCC
AAGTACGCCCCCTATTGACGTCAATGACGGTAAATGGCCCGCCTGGCATTATGCCCAGTACATGACCTTA
TGGGACTTTCCTACTTGGCAGTACATCTACGTATTAGTCATCGCTATTACCATGGTGATGCGGTTTTGGC
AGTACATCAATGGGCGTGGATAGCGGTTTGACTCACGGGGATTTCCAAGTCTCCACCCCATTGACGTCAA
TGGGAGTTTGTTTTGGCACCAAAATCAACGGGACTTTCCAAAATGTCGTAACAACTCCGCCCCATTGACG
CAAATGGGCGGTAGGCGTGTACGGTGGGAGGTCTATATAAGCAGAGCTCTCTGGCTAACTAGAGAACCCA
CTGCTTACTGGCTTATCGAAATTAATACGACTCACTATAGGGAGACCCAAGCTGGCTAGCATGCCAGACT
ACAAGGACGATGATGACAAGCTTAAGTACCCATACGATGTTCCAGATTACGCTCTCGACATGGATTCCTT
AGACCATATGCTGACAGATCCTCTGGAACTTGGTCCGTGTGGAGATGGCCATGGCACGCGCATCATGGAG
GATTGCCTCCTGGGAGGCACCAGAGTTAGTCTGCCCGAGGACCTTCTGGAGGATCCTGAGATCTTCTTTG
ATGTTGTCAGCCTCTCAACATGGCAGGAAGTGTTAAGTGATTCTCAACGTGAACACCTCCAGCAGTTTCT
GCCCCAGTTTCCTGAAGACAGTGCTGAGCAGCAGAATGAACTCATCTTAGCCTTGTTCAGTGGGGAGAAC
TTCCGCTTTGGAAACCCTCTGCACATTGCCCAGAAGCTTTTCCGAGACGGACACTTTAACCCCGAGGTGG
TCAAGTACCGGCAGTTATGCTTCAAGTCACAGTACAAGCGCTACCTCAACTCCCAGCAGCAGTATTTCCA
TCGGCTGCTGAAGCAAATTCTTGCTTCCCGGAGTGATCTGCTGGAGATGGCCCGGCGGAGTGGCCCCGCC
CTTCCCTTCCGGCAGAAACGCCCTTCACCATCCCGCACACCTGAGGAGCGGGAGTGGCGGACCCAGCAGC
GCTACTTGAAGGTCTTAAGGGAAGTGAAAGAGGAGTGTGGTGACACAGCCCTGTCATCTGATGAAGAGGA
TCTCAGCTCATGGCTTCCGAGCTCTCCAGCACGTTCTCCTAGTCCTGCGGTGCCCCTGCGGGTGGTGCCC
ACACTTTCAACCACGGATATGAAAACTGCAGATAAAGTAGAACTGGGGGACAGTGACCTGAAGATAATGT
TAAAGAAGCACCACGAGAAGCGGAAACATCAGCCAGATCACCCGGACCTTTTGACAGGGGACCTGACTCT
CAATGACATCATGACTCGAGTAAATGCTGGCAGGAAGGGCTCTCTGGCAGCCTTATATGACTTGGCTGTC
CTTAAAAAAAAGGTTAAGGAAAAAGAGGAAAAGAAGAAGAAGAAAATAAAAACGATCAAATCAGAGGCAG
AGGACCTGGCCGAGCCGCTAAGCAGTACTGAAGGGGTCGCACCTCTCTCACAGGCCCCCTCTCCGCTGGC
AATTCCTGCTATCAAGGAAGAGCCCCTTGAAGACCTCAAGCCTTGCCTTGGAATCAATGAAATATCTTCC
AGCTTCTTCTCTCTTCTATTAGAGATCTTGCTGCTGGAGAGTCAGGCTAGCCTTCCTATGCTAGAGGAGC
GAGTTTTGGATTGGCAGTCATCGCCAGCCAGCTCCCTCAACAGCTGGTTCTCTGCGGCCCCCAACTGGGC
TGAGTTGGTACTACCAGCCCTGCAGTATCTTGCTGGAGAAAGTCGAGCTGTTCCTTCCAGTTTCTCTCCA
TTTGTTGAATTCAAAGAGAAAACCCAGCAGTGGAAGTTGCTTGGCCAATCCCAAGATAATGAAAAGGAAT
TAGCTGCCCTCTTCCAGCTATGGCTAGAGACCAAAGATCAGGCCTTCTGTAAGCAAGAAAATGAAGACAG
CTCAGATGCCACAACACCTGTCCCTCGGGTAAGAACTGACTATGTGGTGCGTCCCAGCACGGGGGAGGAG
AAACGGGTTTTTCAGGAGCAGGAGCGTTACAGGTATAGCCAACCCCATAAGGCGTTCACCTTCCGCATGC
ACGGCTTTGAGTCTGTGGTGGGGCCAGTGAAGGGCGTGTTTGACAAGGAGACCTCGCTCAACAAGGCTCG
GGAGCACTCCCTGCTGCGCTCCGACCGGCCTGCCTACGTCACCATTCTGTCTCTTGTTCGGGACGCTGCG
GCTCGACTGCCTAATGGAGAAGGCACACGGGCAGAGATCTGTGAACTGCTTAAGGACTCCCAGTTTCTTG
CACCAGATGTCACCAGCACTCAGGTAAATACAGTAGTGAGTGGTGCACTGGATCGGCTACATTACGAAAA
AGATCCCTGTGTGAAATACGACATTGGACGAAAGCTGTGGATCTACCTGCATCGTGACCGGAGTGAAGAA
GAGTTTGAGCGGATTCACCAAGCACAAGCAGCTGCAGCTAAAGCCAGAAAAGCTCTTCAGCAAAAACCCA
AGCCCCCATCCAAGGTGAAGTCCAGTAGCAAGGAGAGCTCCATAAAGGTCCTTAGCAGTGGCCCTTCTGA
GCAGAGCCAGATGAGCCTCAGTGACTCCAGTATGCCACCCACCCCAGTCACACCTGTAACCCCCACCACA
CCAGCATTGCCCGCCATTCCCATCTCCCCTCCACCTGTATCGGCAGTGAACAAAAGCGGCCCTTCCACAG
TCTCAGAACCAGCTAAGTCTAGCTCGGGTGTTCTTCTGGTGTCTTCACCAACAATGCCACATCTGGGAAC
AATGCTTTCCCCAGCTTCCAGCCAGACTGCACCCAGTTCTCAGGCTGCCGCCCGGGTCGTGAGCCACTCT
GGCTCTGCTGGACTGTCTCAGGTGCGAGTGGTGGCCCAGCCTAGCCTTCCCGCTGTTCCCCAGCAGTCGG
GAGGGCCGGCACAGACATTGCCACAGATGCCAGCAGGACCGCAGATCCGGGTTCCAGCCACTGCCACACA
GACCAAAGTAGTGCCCCAGACAGTAATGGCCACTGTGCCCGTCAAAGCGCAGACTACGGCAGCCACTGTG
CAGCGGCCTGGACCCGGGCAGACAGGGCTCACGGTGACAAGTCTCCCTGCCACAGCCAGCCCTGTGAGTA
AGCCAGCCACGAGTTCTCCTGGGACCTCTGCTCCCAGTGCCTCCACGGCTGCCGTCATTCAAAATGTCAC
AGGACAGAACATCATCAAGCAGGTGGCAATCACTGGGCAGCTTGGTGTGAAGCCCCAAACAGGCAACAGC
ATTCCACTCACAGCCACTAACTTCCGCATCCAGGGTAAGGATGTATTGCGTCTGCCGCCCTCTTCCATCA
CCACAGATGCCAAGGGCCAGACGGTTCTGCGAATCACTCCGGACATGATGGCCACATTGGCCAAGTCCCA
GGTTACCACAGTCAAATTGACCCAGGACCTCTTCGGGACAGGAGGCAACACTACAGGCAAAGGCATCTCT
GCCACCTTACACGTCACTTCCAATCCAGTACATGCAGCTGATAGCCCTGCCAAGGCCAGTTCAGCCAGTG
CCCCTTCATCCACTCCAACAGGTACCACTGTGGTCAAAGTGACTCCTGACCTCAAGCCAACAGAAGCCTC
AAGTTCGGCTTTTCGCTTGATGCCAGCTCTTGGCGTGAGTGTGGCTGACCAGAAGGGAAAAAGCACAGTG
GCCTCTTCAGAAGCAAAACCAGCTGCCACGATCCGCATCGTGCAGGGACTGGGAGTGATGCCTCCCAAAG
CAGGCCAGACCATCACCGTTGCAACCCACGCCAAGCAAGGGGCCTCGGTGGCCAGTGGGTCTGGAACTGT
CCATACTTCAGCGGTGTCCTTACCCAGTATGAATGCTGCTGTGTCCAAGACTGTAGCTGTGGCTTCTGGG
GCTGCAAGCACCCCCATCAGCATCAGCACAGGAGCCCCCACCGTGCGGCAGGTCCCTGTCAGCACCACGG
TTGTGTCCACGTCCCAGGCTGAGAAGTTGCCTACACGGATCACAGTTCCCCTCTCTGTGATCAGCCAGCC
AATGAAGGGCAAGAGCGCGGTCACAGCCCCCATCATCAAAGGCAACCTTGGAGCCGACCTCAGTGGGTTG
GGCCGCAACATCATCCTCACAACTATGCCAGCAGGCACTAAGCTCATTGCTGGCAATAAGCCTGTTAGTT
TCCTCACTGCTCAGCAGTTGCAGCAGCTTCAGCAGCAAGGTCAGGCCACACAGGTGCGCATCCAGACTGT
CCCTGCATCCCATCTCCAACAGGGAACAGCTTCTGGCTCCTCCAAAGCAGTCTCCACTGTTGTTGTGACT
ACAGCTCCGTCTCCTAAACAGGCACCTGAGCAACAATGAGCTCTAGAGCTGCAGGCGGATCCACTAGTCC
AGTGTGGTGGAATTCTGCAGATATCCAGCACAGTGGCGGCCGCTTAAGTCTAGAGGGCCCGTTTAAACCC
GCTGATCAGCCTCGACTGTGCCTTCTAGTTGCCAGCCATCTGTTGTTTGCCCCTCCCCCGTGCCTTCCTT
GACCCTGGAAGGTGCCACTCCCACTGTCCTTTCCTAATAAAATGAGGAAATTGCATCGCATTGTCTGAGT
AGGTGTCATTCTATTCTGGGGGGTGGGGTGGGGCAGGACAGCAAGGGGGAGGATTGGGAAGACAATAGCA
GGCATGCTGGGGATGCGGTGGGCTCTATGGCTTCTGAGGCGGAAAGAACCAGCTGGGGCTCTAGGGGGTA
TCCCC
[124 nt withheld, positions 5256-5379]
C
[91 nt withheld, positions 5381-5471]
AGGGTGATGGTTCACGTACCTAGAAGTTCCTATTCCGAAGTTCCTATTCTCTAGAAAGTATAGGAACTTC
CTTGGCCAAAAAGCCTGAACTCACCGCGACGTCTGTCGAGAAGTTTCTGATCGAAAAGTTCGACAGCGTC
TCCGACCTGATGCAGCTCTCGGAGGGCGAAGAATCTCGTGCTTTCAGCTTCGATGTAGGAGGGCGTGGAT
ATGTCCTGCGGGTAAATAGCTGCGCCGATGGTTTCTACAAAGATCGTTATGTTTATCGGCACTTTGCATC
GGCCGCGCTCCCGATTCCGGAAGTGCTTGACATTGGGGAATTCAGCGAGAGCCTGACCTATTGCATCTCC
CGCCGTGCACAGGGTGTCACGTTGCAAGACCTGCCTGAAACCGAACTGCCCGCTGTTCTGCAGCCGGTCG
CGGAGGCCATGGATGCGATCGCTGCGGCCGATCTTAGCCAGACGAGCGGGTTCGGCCCATTCGGACCGCA
AGGAATCGGTCAATACACTACATGGCGTGATTTCATATGCGCGATTGCTGATCCCCATGTGTATCACTGG
CAAACTGTGATGGACGACACCGTCAGTGCGTCCGTCGCGCAGGCTCTCGATGAGCTGATGCTTTGGGCCG
AGGACTGCCCCGAAGTCCGGCACCTCGTGCACGCGGATTTCGGCTCCAACAATGTCCTGACGGACAATGG
CCGCATAACAGCGGTCATTGACTGGAGCGAGGCGATGTTCGGGGATTCCCAATACGAGGTCGCCAACATC
TTCTTCTGGAGGCCGTGGTTGGCTTGTATGGAGCAGCAGACGCGCTACTTCGAGCGGAGGCATCCGGAGC
TTGCAGGATCGCCGCGGCTCCGGGCGTATATGCTCCGCATTGGTCTTGACCAACTCTATCAGAGCTTGGT
TGACGGCAATTTCGATGATGCAGCTTGGGCGCAGGGTCGATGCGACGCAATCGTCCGATCCGGAGCCGGG
ACTGTCGGGCGTACACAAATCGCCCGCAGAAGCGCGGCCGTCTGGACCGATGGCTGTGTAGAAGTACTCG
CCGATAGTGGAAACCGACGCCCCAGCACTCGTCCGAGGGCAAAGGAATAGCACGTACTACGAGATTTCGA
TTCCACCGCCGCCTTCTATGAAAGGTTGGGCTTCGGAATCGTTTTCCGGGACGCCGGCTGGATGATCCTC
CAGCGCGGGGATCTCATGCTGGAGTTCTTCGCCCACCCCAACTTGTTTATTGCAGCTTATAATGGTTACA
AATAAAGCAATAGCATCACAAATTTCACAAATAAAGCATTTTTTTCACTGCATTCTAGTTGTGGTTTGTC
CAAACTCATCAATGTATCTTATCATGTCTGTATACCGTCGACCTCTAGCTAGAGCTTGGCGTAATCATGG
TCATAGCTGTTTCCTGTGTGAAATTGTTATCCGCTCACAATTCCACACAACATACGAGCCGGAAGCATAA
AGTGTAAAGCCTGGGGTGCCTAATGAGTGAGCTAACTCACATTAATTGCGTTGCGCTCACTGCCCGCTTT
CCAGTCGGGAAACCTGTCGTGCCAGCTGCATTAATGAATCGGCCAACGCGCGGGGAGAGGCGGTTTGCGT
ATTGGGCGCTCTTCCGCTTCCTCGCTCACTGACTCGCTGCGCTCGGTCGTTCGGCTGCGGCGAGCGGTAT
CAGCTCACTCAAAGGCGGTAATACGGTTATCCACAGAATCAGGGGATAACGCAGGAAAGAACATGTGAGC
AAAAGGCCAGCAAAAGGCCAGGAACCGTAAAAAGGCCGCGTTGCTGGCGTTTTTCCATAGGCTCCGCCCC
CCTGACGAGCATCACAAAAATCGACGCTCAAGTCAGAGGTGGCGAAACCCGACAGGACTATAAAGATACC
AGGCGTTTCCCCCTGGAAGCTCCCTCGTGCGCTCTCCTGTTCCGACCCTGCCGCTTACCGGATACCTGTC
CGCCTTTCTCCCTTCGGGAAGCGTGGCGCTTTCTCATAGCTCACGCTGTAGGTATCTCAGTTCGGTGTAG
GTCGTTCGCTCCAAGCTGGGCTGTGTGCACGAACCCCCCGTTCAGCCCGACCGCTGCGCCTTATCCGGTA
ACTATCGTCTTGAGTCCAACCCGGTAAGACACGACTTATCGCCACTGGCAGCAGCCACTGGTAACAGGAT
TAGCAGAGCGAGGTATGTAGGCGGTGCTACAGAGTTCTTGAAGTGGTGGCCTAACTACGGCTACACTAGA
AGAACAGTATTTGGTATCTGCGCTCTGCTGAAGCCAGTTACCTTCGGAAAAAGAGTTGGTAGCTCTTGAT
CCGGCAAACAAACCACCGCTGGTAGCGGTGGTTTTTTTGTTTGCAAGCAGCAGATTACGCGCAGAAAAAA
AGGATCTCAAGAAGATCCTTTGATCTTTTCTACGGGGTCTGACGCTCAGTGGAACGAAAACTCACGTTAA
GGGATTTTGGTCATGAGATTATCAAAAAGGATCTTCACCTAGATCCTTTTAAATTAAAAATGAAGTTTTA
AATCAATCTAAAGTATATATGAGTAAACTTGGTCTGACAGTTACCAATGCTTAATCAGTGAGGCACCTAT
CTCAGCGATCTGTCTATTTCGTTCATCCATAGTTGCCTGACTCCCCGTCGTGTAGATAACTACGATACGG
GAGGGCTTACCATCTGGCCCCAGTGCTGCAATGATACCGCGAGACCCACGCTCACCGGCTCCAGATTTAT
CAGCAATAAACCAGCCAGCCGGAAGGGCCGAGCGCAGAAGTGGTCCTGCAACTTTATCCGCCTCCATCCA
GTCTATTAATTGTTGCCGGGAAGCTAGAGTAAGTAGTTCGCCAGTTAATAGTTTGCGCAACGTTGTTGCC
ATTGCTACAGGCATCGTGGTGTCACGCTCGTCGTTTGGTATGGCTTCATTCAGCTCCGGTTCCCAACGAT
CAAGGCGAGTTACATGATCCCCCATGTTGTGCAAAAAAGCGGTTAGCTCCTTCGGTCCTCCGATCGTTGT
CAGAAGTAAGTTGGCCGCAGTGTTATCACTCATGGTTATGGCAGCACTGCATAATTCTCTTACTGTCATG
CCATCCGTAAGATGCTTTTCTGTGACTGGTGAGTACTCAACCAAGTCATTCTGAGAATAGTGTATGCGGC
GACCGAGTTGCTCTTGCCCGGCGTCAATACGGGATAATACCGCGCCACATAGCAGAACTTTAAAAGTGCT
CATCATTGGAAAACGTTCTTCGGGGCGAAAACTCTCAAGGATCTTACCGCTGTTGAGATCCAGTTCGATG
TAACCCACTCGTGCACCCAACTGATCTTCAGCATCTTTTACTTTCACCAGCGTTTCTGGGTGAGCAAAAA
CAGGAAGGCAAAATGCCGCAAAAAAGGGAATAAGGGCGACACGGAAATGTTGAATACTCATACTCTTCCT
TTTTCAATATTATTGAAGCATTTATCAGGGTTATTGTCTCATGAGCGGATACATATTTGAATGTATTTAG
AAAAATAAACAAATAGGGGTTCCGCGCACATTTCCCCGAAAAGTGCCACCTGACGTC
Features (pLannotate 1.2.2; 22 found; start..end, strand, type, name):
     28..80      -  misc_feature   bom (fragment): basis of mobility region from pBR322
    235..614     +  enhancer       CMV enhancer: human cytomegalovirus immediate early enhancer
    615..818     +  promoter       CMV promoter: human cytomegalovirus (CMV) immediate early promoter
    814..847     +  LTR            5' LTR (truncated) (fragment): truncated 5' long terminal repeat (LTR) from HIV-1
    863..881     +  promoter       T7 promoter: promoter for bacteriophage T7 RNA polymerase
    907..930     +  CDS            3xFLAG (fragment): three tandem FLAG® epitope tags
    937..963     +  CDS            3xHA (fragment): three tandem HA epitope tags
    970..4866    +  CDS            NFRKB: NFRKB_HUMAN - Also known as INO80G. Experimental evidence at protein level: Swiss-Prot protein existence level 1. Putative regulatory component of the chromatin remodeling INO80 complex which is involved in transcriptional regulation, DNA replication and probably DNA repair. Modulates the deubiquitinase activity of UCHL5 in the INO80 complex. From Homo sapiens (Human).
   4986..5210    +  polyA_signal   bGH poly(A) signal: bovine growth hormone polyadenylation signal
   5214..5235    +  promoter       SV40 promoter (fragment): SV40 enhancer and early promoter
   5256..5489    +  rep_origin     f1 ori (fragment) (sequence partly withheld): f1 bacteriophage origin of replication; arrow indicates direction of (+) strand synthesis
   5494..5541    +  protein_bind   FRT: FLP-mediated recombination occurs in the 8-bp core sequence TCTAGAAA (Turan and Bode, 2011). FLP recombinase from the Saccharomyces cerevisiae 2μ plasmid
   5549..6571    +  CDS            HygR: aminoglycoside phosphotransferase from E. coli; aph(4)-Ia; confers resistance to hygromycin
   6581..6706    +  CDS            ble (fragment): BLE_KLEPN - Experimental evidence at protein level: Swiss-Prot protein existence level 1. Binding protein with a strong affinity to the bleomycin family of antibiotics. Binds to CL990; an antimitotic-antibiotic compound. From Klebsiella pneumoniae.
   6701..6822    +  polyA_signal   SV40 poly(A) signal: SV40 polyadenylation signal
   6895..6911    -  protein_bind   lac operator: The lac repressor binds to the lac operator to inhibit transcription in E. coli. This inhibition can be relieved by adding lactose or isopropyl-β-D-thiogalactopyranoside (IPTG). lac repressor encoded by lacI
   6919..6949    -  promoter       lac promoter: promoter for the E. coli lac operon
   6964..6985    -  protein_bind   CAP binding site: CAP binding activates transcription in the presence of cAMP. E. coli catabolite activator protein
   6998..7090    -  CDS            lacI (fragment): lac repressor; lacI; The lac repressor binds to the lac operator to inhibit transcription in E. coli. This inhibition can be relieved by adding lactose or isopropyl-β-D-thiogalactopyranoside (IPTG).
   7273..7861    -  rep_origin     ori: high-copy-number ColE1/pMB1/pBR322/pUC origin of replication
   8032..8892    -  CDS            AmpR: β-lactamase; bla; confers resistance to ampicillin, carbenicillin, and related antibiotics
   8893..8997    -  promoter       AmpR promoter: bla
