[The description below was written by a language model from this plasmid's Addgene catalogue record and pLannotate feature annotations shown in this document.]
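Description:
pcDNA5 Flag-NFRKB is a mammalian expression plasmid built on the Invitrogen pcDNA5/FRT backbone, with a sequenced length of about 9.0 kb. It is propagated in E. coli through a high-copy ColE1/pUC-type origin and selected with ampicillin via the β-lactamase gene and its own promoter. Short annotated fragments of bom, f1 ori, SV40 promoter, ble, lacI and an HIV-1 LTR appear to be backbone remnants or partial sequence matches rather than functional parts.

The payload is the human NFRKB open reading frame (also called INO80G, roughly 3.9 kb), cloned by restriction enzymes between a destroyed SalI site and a retained XbaI site. It is preceded in frame by short FLAG and HA epitope sequences, which the feature table matches only as fragments of the 3xFLAG and 3xHA references. Transcription is driven by the CMV immediate-early enhancer and promoter and terminated by the bovine growth hormone polyadenylation signal; a T7 promoter lies just upstream of the tags. Repository sequencing found a V1200A difference relative to the reference cDNA.

Downstream of the expression cassette, an FRT site directly precedes a hygromycin resistance gene followed by an SV40 polyadenylation signal, with no full promoter annotated in front of it. In the pcDNA5/FRT design, FLP-mediated recombination into a host cell line carrying a genomic FRT site places this gene behind a resident promoter, so hygromycin selects for site-specific single-copy integrants. The construct therefore suits transient or stable expression of epitope-tagged NFRKB. Given the associated publication, a likely use is affinity purification and analysis of the INO80 chromatin-remodelling complex and its regulation of the Uch37 (UCHL5) deubiquitinase.
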