Addgene plasmid #19789: pcDNA5 Flag-NFRKB
Depositing lab: Joan Conaway & Ronald Conaway. Depositing organization: Stowers Institute for Medical Research. Publication: Distinct modes of regulation of the Uch37 deubiquitinating enzyme in the proteasome and in the Ino80 chromatin-remodeling complex. Yao T, Song L, Jin J, Cai Y, Takahashi H, Swanson SK, Washburn MP, Florens L, Conaway RC, Cohen RE, Conaway JW. Mol Cell. 2008 Sep 26. 31(6):909-17. 10.1016/j.molcel.2008.08.027 PubMed 18922472.
Backbone
  Vector backbone: pcDNA5/FRT
  Backbone manufacturer: Invitrogen
  Backbone size w/o insert (bp): 5000
  Vector type: Mammalian Expression
  Selectable markers: Hygromycin
Growth in bacteria
  Bacterial resistance: Ampicillin, 100 μg/mL
  Growth temperature: 37°C
  Growth strain: DH5alpha
  Copy number: Unknown
Gene/Insert
  Gene/Insert name: NFRKB
  Species: H. sapiens (human)
  Insert size (bp): 4000
  Mutation: V1200A
  GenBank ID: BC063280
  Entrez Gene: NFRKB (a.k.a. INO80G)
  Tag / fusion protein: FLAG (N terminal on backbone); HA (N terminal on backbone)
  Cloning method: Restriction Enzyme; 5′ cloning site SalI (destroyed during cloning); 3′ cloning site XbaI (not destroyed)
  Sequencing primers: 5′ CMV forward; 3′ BGH reverse
Terms and licenses: Academic/Nonprofit Terms; Industry Terms: Not Available to Industry
Depositor comments: Addgene QC NGS identified a V1200A discrepancy relative to GenBank ID: BC063280.
How to cite: pcDNA5 Flag-NFRKB was a gift from Joan Conaway & Ronald Conaway (Addgene plasmid # 19789 ; http://n2t.net/addgene:19789 ; RRID:Addgene_19789)
