>Addgene plasmid #19789 | pcDNA5 Flag-NFRKB | addgene partial sequence | sequence record 25538 | BGH-rev 5'-TAGAAGGCACAGTCGAGG-3'
ANGNCCNCTANACTTANCGGCCGCCACTGTGCTGGATATCTGCAGAATTCCACCACACTGGACTAGTGGA
TCCGCCTGCAGCTCTAGAGCTCATTGTTGCTCAGGTGCCTGTTTAGGAGACGGAGCTGTAGTCACAACAA
CAGTGGAGACTGCTTTGGAGGAGCCAGAAGCTGTTCCCTGTTGGAGATGGGATGCAGGGACAGTCTGGAT
GCGCACCTGTGTGGCCTGACCTTGCTGCTGAAGCTGCTGCAACTGCTGAGCAGTGAGGAAACTAACAGGC
TTATTGCCAGCAATGAGCTTAGTGCCTGCTGGCATAGTTGTGAGGATGATGTTGCGGCCCAACCCACTGA
GGTCGGCTCCAAGGTTGCCTTTGATGATGGGGGCTGTGACCGCGCTCTTGCCCTTCATTGGCTGGCTGAT
CACAGAGAGGGGAACTGTGATCCGTGTAGGCAACTTCTCAGCCTGGGACGTGGACACAACCGTGGTGCTG
ACAGGGACCTGCCGCACGGTGGGGGCTCCTGTGCTGATGCTGATGGGGGTGCTTGCAGCCCCAGAAGCCA
CAGCTACAGTCTTGGACACAGCAGCATTCATACTGGGTAAGGACACCGCTGAAGTATGGACAGTTCCAGA
CCCACTGGCCACCGAGGCCCCTTGCTTGGCGTGGGTTGCAACGGTGATGGTCTGGCCTGCTTTGGGAGGC
ATCACTCCCAGTCCCTGCACGATGCGGATCGTGGCAGCTGGTTTTGCTTCTGAAGAAGCCACTGTGCTTT
TTCCCTTCTGGTCAGCCACNCTCACGCCAAGAGCTGGCATCAAGCGAAAANCNAACTN
